Addgene plasmid #124262: STING-V1
Purpose: C-terminally tagged STING with split Venus Construct for studying localisation of STING in different cellular compartments
Depositing lab: Eric Schirmer.
Backbone
  Vector backbone: pCDNA3
  Vector type: Mammalian Expression
Growth in bacteria
  Bacterial resistance: Ampicillin, 100 μg/mL
  Growth temperature: 37°C
  Growth strain: DH5alpha
  Copy number: High Copy
Gene/Insert
  Gene/Insert name: TMEM173 (alt names: STING; NET23)
  Species: H. sapiens (human)
  Entrez Gene: STING1 (a.k.a. ERIS, MITA, MPYS, NET23, SAVI, STING, STING-beta, TMEM173, hMITA, hSTING)
  Tag / fusion protein: Venus1 (C terminal on insert)
  Cloning method: Gibson Cloning
Resource information
  A portion of this plasmid was derived from a plasmid made by: STING IMAGE clone came from RZPD - German Science Centre for Genome Research in 2004. Split Venus plasmids (V1/V2) were a gift from Patrick Heun 2018 (WCCB, Edinburgh)
Terms and licenses: Academic/Nonprofit Terms; Industry Terms: Not Available to Industry
How to cite: STING-V1 was a gift from Eric Schirmer (Addgene plasmid # 124262 ; http://n2t.net/addgene:124262 ; RRID:Addgene_124262)
