[The description below was written by a language model from this plasmid's Addgene catalogue record and pLannotate feature annotations shown in this document.]
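Description:
STING-V1 is a mammalian expression plasmid built on the pcDNA3 backbone that encodes human STING (STING1, also known as TMEM173 or NET23) fused at its C terminus to the N-terminal half of a split Venus fluorescent protein. It is maintained in E. coli through a high-copy ColE1/pUC-type origin and selected with ampicillin via the β-lactamase gene. An f1 origin is also present. For mammalian cells, the backbone carries a neomycin phosphotransferase gene between the SV40 early promoter and the SV40 polyadenylation signal, which would allow G418 selection of stable transfectants. Short annotated fragments such as the HIV-1 LTR, ble, lacI and bom matches look like backbone remnants or partial homology hits rather than functional parts.

The expression cassette uses the CMV immediate early enhancer and promoter to drive the STING1 open reading frame. It is followed, after a short gap presumably serving as a linker, by the Venus fragment annotated as VN155 (I152L), an improved N-terminal mVenus piece developed for bimolecular fluorescence complementation. Transcripts terminate at the bovine growth hormone polyadenylation signal. T7 and SP6 promoters flank the insert, as is standard for pcDNA3. The fusion was assembled by Gibson cloning from a STING IMAGE clone and a split Venus source plasmid.

On its own the V1 fragment is non-fluorescent. Signal appears only when it is brought close to a protein carrying the complementary Venus fragment (V2), allowing the fluorophore to reconstitute. The record states that the construct is intended for studying the localisation of STING in different cellular compartments, presumably by pairing it with V2-tagged partners, although the record does not name specific partner constructs.
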