Features (pLannotate 1.2.2; 22 found; start..end, strand, type, name):
    196..499     +  enhancer       CMV enhancer: human cytomegalovirus immediate early enhancer
    500..703     +  promoter       CMV promoter: human cytomegalovirus (CMV) immediate early promoter
    699..732     +  LTR            5' LTR (truncated) (fragment): truncated 5' long terminal repeat (LTR) from HIV-1
    748..766     +  promoter       T7 promoter: promoter for bacteriophage T7 RNA polymerase
    843..1979    +  CDS            STING1: STING_HUMAN - Also known as ERIS From Homo sapiens (Human).
   2028..2489    +  CDS            VN155(I152L): improved N-terminal fragment of mVenus for use in bimolecular fluorescence complementation (BiFC) (Kodama and Hu, 2010)
   2537..2555    -  promoter       SP6 promoter: promoter for bacteriophage SP6 RNA polymerase
   2581..2805    +  polyA_signal   bGH poly(A) signal: bovine growth hormone polyadenylation signal
   2809..2830    +  promoter       SV40 promoter (fragment): SV40 enhancer and early promoter
   2851..3279    +  rep_origin     f1 ori (sequence partly withheld): f1 bacteriophage origin of replication; arrow indicates direction of (+) strand synthesis
   3293..3622    +  promoter       SV40 promoter: SV40 enhancer and early promoter
   3689..4480    +  CDS            neo: KKA2_KLEPN - Also known as kan, nptII. Experimental evidence at protein level: Swiss-Prot protein existence level 1. Resistance to kanamycin, neomycin, paromomycin, ribostamycin, butirosin and gentamicin B. From Klebsiella pneumoniae.
   4504..4662    +  CDS            ble (fragment): BLE_KLEPN - Experimental evidence at protein level: Swiss-Prot protein existence level 1. Binding protein with a strong affinity to the bleomycin family of antibiotics. Binds to CL990; an antimitotic-antibiotic compound. From Klebsiella pneumoniae.
   4657..4778    +  polyA_signal   SV40 poly(A) signal: SV40 polyadenylation signal
   4851..4867    -  protein_bind   lac operator: The lac repressor binds to the lac operator to inhibit transcription in E. coli. This inhibition can be relieved by adding lactose or isopropyl-β-D-thiogalactopyranoside (IPTG). lac repressor encoded by lacI
   4875..4905    -  promoter       lac promoter: promoter for the E. coli lac operon
   4920..4941    -  protein_bind   CAP binding site: CAP binding activates transcription in the presence of cAMP. E. coli catabolite activator protein
   4954..5046    -  CDS            lacI (fragment): lac repressor; lacI; The lac repressor binds to the lac operator to inhibit transcription in E. coli. This inhibition can be relieved by adding lactose or isopropyl-β-D-thiogalactopyranoside (IPTG).
   5229..5817    -  rep_origin     ori: high-copy-number ColE1/pMB1/pBR322/pUC origin of replication
   5988..6848    -  CDS            AmpR: β-lactamase; bla; confers resistance to ampicillin, carbenicillin, and related antibiotics
   6849..6953    -  promoter       AmpR promoter: bla
   7012..7064    -  misc_feature   bom (fragment): basis of mobility region from pBR322
>Addgene plasmid #124262 | STING-V1 | addgene full sequence | sequence record 241476 | Addgene NGS Result
GTGCGCGAGCAAAATTTAAGCTACAACAAGGCAAGGCTTGACCGACAATTGCATGAAGAATCTGCTTAGG
GTTAGGCGTTTTGCGCTGCTTCGCGATGTACGGGCCAGATATACGCGTTGACATTGATTATTGACTAGTT
ATTAATAGTAATCAATTATGGGGTCATTAGTTCATAGCCCATATATGGAGTTCCGCGTTACATAACTTAC
GGTAAATGGCCCGCCTGGCTGACCGCCCAACGACCCCCGCCCATTGACGTCAATAATGACGTATGTTCCC
ATAGTAACGCCAATAGGGACTTTCCATTGACGTCAATGGGTGGAGTATTTACGGTAAACTGCCCACTTGG
CAGTACATCAAGTGTATCATATGCCAAGTACGCCCCCTATTGACGTCAATGACGGTAAATGGCCCGCCTG
GCATTATGCCCAGTACATGACCTTATGGGACTTTCCTACTTGGCAGTACATCTACGTATTAGTCATCGCT
ATTACCATGGTGATGCGGTTTTGGCAGTACATCAATGGGCGTGGATAGCGGTTTGACTCACGGGGATTTC
CAAGTCTCCACCCCATTGACGTCAATGGGAGTTTGTTTTGGCACCAAAATCAACGGGACTTTCCAAAATG
TCGTAACAACTCCGCCCCATTGACGCAAATGGGCGGTAGGCGTGTACGGTGGGAGGTCTATATAAGCAGA
GCTCTCTGGCTAACTAGAGAACCCACTGCTTACTGGCTTATCGAAATTAATACGACTCACTATAGGGAGA
CCCAAGCTTGGTACCGAGCTCGGATCCACTAGTAACGGCCGCCAGTGTGCTGGAATTCCTGCAGGCCTCG
AGATGCCCCACTCCAGCCTGCATCCATCCATCCCGTGTCCCAGGGGTCACGGGGCCCAGAAGGCAGCCTT
GGTTCTGCTGAGTGCCTGCCTGGTGACCCTTTGGGGGCTAGGAGAGCCACCAGAGCACACTCTCCGGTAC
CTGGTGCTCCACCTAGCCTCCCTGCAGCTGGGACTGCTGTTAAACGGGGTCTGCAGCCTGGCTGAGGAGC
TGCGCCACATCCACTCCAGGTACCGGGGCAGCTACTGGAGGACTGTGCGGGCCTGCCTGGGCTGCCCCCT
CCGCCGTGGGGCCCTGTTGCTGCTGTCCATCTATTTCTACTACTCCCTCCCAAATGCGGTCGGCCCGCCC
TTCACTTGGATGCTTGCCCTCCTGGGCCTCTCGCAGGCACTGAACATCCTCCTGGGCCTCAAGGGCCTGG
CCCCAGCTGAGATCTCTGCAGTGTGTGAAAAAGGGAATTTCAACGTGGCCCATGGGCTGGCATGGTCATA
TTACATCGGATATCTGCGGCTGATCCTGCCAGAGCTCCAGGCCCGGATTCGAACTTACAATCAGCATTAC
AACAACCTGCTACGGGGTGCAGTGAGCCAGCGGCTGTATATTCTCCTCCCATTGGACTGTGGGGTGCCTG
ATAACCTGAGTATGGCTGACCCCAACATTCGCTTCCTGGATAAACTGCCCCAGCAGACCGGTGACCATGC
TGGCATCAAGGATCGGGTTTACAGCAACAGCATCTATGAGCTTCTGGAGAACGGGCAGCGGGCGGGCACC
TGTGTCCTGGAGTACGCCACCCCCTTGCAGACTTTGTTTGCCATGTCACAATACAGTCAAGCTGGCTTTA
GCCGGGAGGATAGGCTTGAGCAGGCCAAACTCTTCTGCCGGACACTTGAGGACATCCTGGCAGATGCCCC
TGAGTCTCAGAACAACTGCCGCCTCATTGCCTACCAGGAACCTGCAGATGACAGCAGCTTCTCGCTGTCC
CAGGAGGTTCTCCGGCACCTGCGGCAGGAGGAAAAGGAAGAGGTTACTGTGGGCAGCTTGAAGACCTCAG
CGGTGCCCAGTACCTCCACGATGTCCCAAGAGCCTGAGCTCCTCATCAGTGGAATGGAAAAGCCCCTCCC
TCTCCGCACGGATTTCTCTTCTAGAGGATCCGGTGGCGGTGGCTCTGGAGGTGGTGGGTCCTCCGGAGTG
AGCAAGGGCGAGGAGCTGTTCACCGGGGTGGTGCCCATCCTGGTCGAGCTGGACGGCGACGTAAACGGCC
ACAAGTTCAGCGTGTCCGGCGAGGGCGAGGGCGATGCCACCTACGGCAAGCTGACCCTGAAGCTGATCTG
CACCACCGGCAAGCTGCCCGTGCCCTGGCCCACCCTCGTGACCACCCTGGGCTACGGCCTGCAGTGCTTC
GCCCGCTACCCCGACCACATGAAGCAGCACGACTTCTTCAAGTCCGCCATGCCCGAAGGCTACGTCCAGG
AGCGCACCATCTTCTTCAAGGACGACGGCAACTACAAGACCCGCGCCGAGGTGAAGTTCGAGGGCGACAC
CCTGGTGAACCGCATCGAGCTGAAGGGCATCGACTTCAAGGAGGACGGCAACATCCTGGGGCACAAGCTG
GAGTACAACTACAACAGCCACAACGTCTATATCACCGCCGACAAGCAGTAAGCGGCCGCGTCGAGCATGC
ATCTAGAGGGCCCTATTCTATAGTGTCACCTAAATGCTAGAGCTCGCTGATCAGCCTCGACTGTGCCTTC
TAGTTGCCAGCCATCTGTTGTTTGCCCCTCCCCCGTGCCTTCCTTGACCCTGGAAGGTGCCACTCCCACT
GTCCTTTCCTAATAAAATGAGGAAATTGCATCGCATTGTCTGAGTAGGTGTCATTCTATTCTGGGGGGTG
GGGTGGGGCAGGACAGCAAGGGGGAGGATTGGGAAGACAATAGCAGGCATGCTGGGGATGCGGTGGGCTC
TATGGCTTCTGAGGCGGAAAGAACCAGCTGGGGCTCTAGGGGGTATCCCC
[124 nt withheld, positions 2851-2974]
C
[91 nt withheld, positions 2976-3066]
A
[49 nt withheld, positions 3068-3116]
CCTTTGACGTTGGAGTCCACGTTCTTT
[37 nt withheld, positions 3144-3180]
ACCCTATCTCGGTCTATTCTTTTGATTTATAAGGGATTTTGCCGATTTCGGCCTATTGGTTAAAAAATGA
GCTGATTTAACAAAAATTTAACGCGAATTAATTCTGTGGAATGTGTGTCAGTTAGGGTGTGGAAAGTCCC
CAGGCTCCCCAGCAGGCAGAAGTATGCAAAGCATGCATCTCAATTAGTCAGCAACCAGGTGTGGAAAGTC
CCCAGGCTCCCCAGCAGGCAGAAGTATGCAAAGCATGCATCTCAATTAGTCAGCAACCATAGTCCCGCCC
CTAACTCCGCCCATCCCGCCCCTAACTCCGCCCAGTTCCGCCCATTCTCCGCCCCATGGCTGACTAATTT
TTTTTATTTATGCAGAGGCCGAGGCCGCCTCTGCCTCTGAGCTATTCCAGAAGTAGTGAGGAGGCTTTTT
TGGAGGCCTAGGCTTTTGCAAAAAGCTCCCGGGAGCTTGTATATCCATTTTCGGATCTGATCAAGAGACA
GGATGAGGATCGTTTCGCATGATTGAACAAGATGGATTGCACGCAGGTTCTCCGGCCGCTTGGGTGGAGA
GGCTATTCGGCTATGACTGGGCACAACAGACAATCGGCTGCTCTGATGCCGCCGTGTTCCGGCTGTCAGC
GCAGGGGCGCCCGGTTCTTTTTGTCAAGACCGACCTGTCCGGTGCCCTGAATGAACTGCAGGACGAGGCA
GCGCGGCTATCGTGGCTGGCCACGACGGGCGTTCCTTGCGCAGCTGTGCTCGACGTTGTCACTGAAGCGG
GAAGGGACTGGCTGCTATTGGGCGAAGTGCCGGGGCAGGATCTCCTGTCATCTCACCTTGCTCCTGCCGA
GAAAGTATCCATCATGGCTGATGCAATGCGGCGGCTGCATACGCTTGATCCGGCTACCTGCCCATTCGAC
CACCAAGCGAAACATCGCATCGAGCGAGCACGTACTCGGATGGAAGCCGGTCTTGTCGATCAGGATGATC
TGGACGAAGAGCATCAGGGGCTCGCGCCAGCCGAACTGTTCGCCAGGCTCAAGGCGCGCATGCCCGACGG
CGAGGATCTCGTCGTGACCCATGGCGATGCCTGCTTGCCGAATATCATGGTGGAAAATGGCCGCTTTTCT
GGATTCATCGACTGTGGCCGGCTGGGTGTGGCGGACCGCTATCAGGACATAGCGTTGGCTACCCGTGATA
TTGCTGAAGAGCTTGGCGGCGAATGGGCTGACCGCTTCCTCGTGCTTTACGGTATCGCCGCTCCCGATTC
GCAGCGCATCGCCTTCTATCGCCTTCTTGACGAGTTCTTCTGAGCGGGACTCTGGGGTTCGAAATGACCG
ACCAAGCGACGCCCAACCTGCCATCACGAGATTTCGATTCCACCGCCGCCTTCTATGAAAGGTTGGGCTT
CGGAATCGTTTTCCGGGACGCCGGCTGGATGATCCTCCAGCGCGGGGATCTCATGCTGGAGTTCTTCGCC
CACCCCAACTTGTTTATTGCAGCTTATAATGGTTACAAATAAAGCAATAGCATCACAAATTTCACAAATA
AAGCATTTTTTTCACTGCATTCTAGTTGTGGTTTGTCCAAACTCATCAATGTATCTTATCATGTCTGTAT
ACCGTCGACCTCTAGCTAGAGCTTGGCGTAATCATGGTCATAGCTGTTTCCTGTGTGAAATTGTTATCCG
CTCACAATTCCACACAACATACGAGCCGGAAGCATAAAGTGTAAAGCCTGGGGTGCCTAATGAGTGAGCT
AACTCACATTAATTGCGTTGCGCTCACTGCCCGCTTTCCAGTCGGGAAACCTGTCGTGCCAGCTGCATTA
ATGAATCGGCCAACGCGCGGGGAGAGGCGGTTTGCGTATTGGGCGCTCTTCCGCTTCCTCGCTCACTGAC
TCGCTGCGCTCGGTCGTTCGGCTGCGGCGAGCGGTATCAGCTCACTCAAAGGCGGTAATACGGTTATCCA
CAGAATCAGGGGATAACGCAGGAAAGAACATGTGAGCAAAAGGCCAGCAAAAGGCCAGGAACCGTAAAAA
GGCCGCGTTGCTGGCGTTTTTCCATAGGCTCCGCCCCCCTGACGAGCATCACAAAAATCGACGCTCAAGT
CAGAGGTGGCGAAACCCGACAGGACTATAAAGATACCAGGCGTTTCCCCCTGGAAGCTCCCTCGTGCGCT
CTCCTGTTCCGACCCTGCCGCTTACCGGATACCTGTCCGCCTTTCTCCCTTCGGGAAGCGTGGCGCTTTC
TCATAGCTCACGCTGTAGGTATCTCAGTTCGGTGTAGGTCGTTCGCTCCAAGCTGGGCTGTGTGCACGAA
CCCCCCGTTCAGCCCGACCGCTGCGCCTTATCCGGTAACTATCGTCTTGAGTCCAACCCGGTAAGACACG
ACTTATCGCCACTGGCAGCAGCCACTGGTAACAGGATTAGCAGAGCGAGGTATGTAGGCGGTGCTACAGA
GTTCTTGAAGTGGTGGCCTAACTACGGCTACACTAGAAGAACAGTATTTGGTATCTGCGCTCTGCTGAAG
CCAGTTACCTTCGGAAAAAGAGTTGGTAGCTCTTGATCCGGCAAACAAACCACCGCTGGTAGCGGTGGTT
TTTTTGTTTGCAAGCAGCAGATTACGCGCAGAAAAAAAGGATCTCAAGAAGATCCTTTGATCTTTTCTAC
GGGGTCTGACGCTCAGTGGAACGAAAACTCACGTTAAGGGATTTTGGTCATGAGATTATCAAAAAGGATC
TTCACCTAGATCCTTTTAAATTAAAAATGAAGTTTTAAATCAATCTAAAGTATATATGAGTAAACTTGGT
CTGACAGTTACCAATGCTTAATCAGTGAGGCACCTATCTCAGCGATCTGTCTATTTCGTTCATCCATAGT
TGCCTGACTCCCCGTCGTGTAGATAACTACGATACGGGAGGGCTTACCATCTGGCCCCAGTGCTGCAATG
ATACCGCGAGACCCACGCTCACCGGCTCCAGATTTATCAGCAATAAACCAGCCAGCCGGAAGGGCCGAGC
GCAGAAGTGGTCCTGCAACTTTATCCGCCTCCATCCAGTCTATTAATTGTTGCCGGGAAGCTAGAGTAAG
TAGTTCGCCAGTTAATAGTTTGCGCAACGTTGTTGCCATTGCTACAGGCATCGTGGTGTCACGCTCGTCG
TTTGGTATGGCTTCATTCAGCTCCGGTTCCCAACGATCAAGGCGAGTTACATGATCCCCCATGTTGTGCA
AAAAAGCGGTTAGCTCCTTCGGTCCTCCGATCGTTGTCAGAAGTAAGTTGGCCGCAGTGTTATCACTCAT
GGTTATGGCAGCACTGCATAATTCTCTTACTGTCATGCCATCCGTAAGATGCTTTTCTGTGACTGGTGAG
TACTCAACCAAGTCATTCTGAGAATAGTGTATGCGGCGACCGAGTTGCTCTTGCCCGGCGTCAATACGGG
ATAATACCGCGCCACATAGCAGAACTTTAAAAGTGCTCATCATTGGAAAACGTTCTTCGGGGCGAAAACT
CTCAAGGATCTTACCGCTGTTGAGATCCAGTTCGATGTAACCCACTCGTGCACCCAACTGATCTTCAGCA
TCTTTTACTTTCACCAGCGTTTCTGGGTGAGCAAAAACAGGAAGGCAAAATGCCGCAAAAAAGGGAATAA
GGGCGACACGGAAATGTTGAATACTCATACTCTTCCTTTTTCAATATTATTGAAGCATTTATCAGGGTTA
TTGTCTCATGAGCGGATACATATTTGAATGTATTTAGAAAAATAAACAAATAGGGGTTCCGCGCACATTT
CCCCGAAAAGTGCCACCTGACGTCGACGGATCGGGAGATCTCCCGATCCCCTATGGTGCACTCTCAGTAC
AATCTGCTCTGATGCCGCATAGTTAAGCCAGTATCTGCTCCCTGCTTGTGTGTTGGAGGTCGCTGAGTA
